>Addgene plasmid #194752 | pHAGE-PrP (1-22)-RBP(V)-13 x Linker-BioID2-HA-GPI-PSS | addgene full sequence | sequence record 420313 | Addgene NGS Result
TGGAAGGGCTAATTCACTCCCAAAGAAGACAAGATATCCTTGATCTGTGGATCTACCACACACAAGGCTA
CTTCCCTGATTAGCAGAACTACACACCAGGGCCAGGGGTCAGATATCCACTGACCTTTGGATGGTGCTAC
AAGCTAGTACCAGTTGAGCCAGATAAGGTAGAAGAGGCCAATAAAGGAGAGAACACCAGCTTGTTACACC
CTGTGAGCCTGCATGGGATGGATGACCCGGAGAGAGAAGTGTTAGAGTGGAGGTTTGACAGCCGCCTAGC
ATTTCATCACGTGGCCCGAGAGCTGCATCCGGAGTACTTCAAGAACTGCTGATATCGAGCTTGCTACAAG
GGACTTTCCGCTGGGGACTTTCCAGGGAGGCGTGGCCTGGGCGGGACTGGGGAGTGGCGAGCCCTCAGAT
CCTGCATATAAGCAGCTGCTTTTTGCCTGTACTGGGTCTCTCTGGTTAGACCAGATCTGAGCCTGGGAGC
TCTCTGGCTAACTAGGGAACCCACTGCTTAAGCCTCAATAAAGCTTGCCTTGAGTGCTTCAAGTAGTGTG
TGCCCGTCTGTTGTGTGACTCTGGTAACTAGAGATCCCTCAGACCCTTTTAGTCAGTGTGGAAAATCTCT
AGCAGTGGCGCCCGAACAGGGACTTGAAAGCGAAAGGGAAACCAGAGGAGCTCTCTCGACGCAGGACTCG
GCTTGCTGAAGCGCGCACGGCAAGAGGCGAGGGGCGGCGACTGGTGAGTACGCCAAAAATTTTGACTAGC
GGAGGCTAGAAGGAGAGAGATGGGTGCGAGAGCGTCAGTATTAAGCGGGGGAGAATTAGATCGCGATGGG
AAAAAATTCGGTTAAGGCCAGGGGGAAAGAAAAAATATAAATTAAAACATATAGTATGGGCAAGCAGGGA
GCTAGAACGATTCGCAGTTAATCCTGGCCTGTTAGAAACATCAGAAGGCTGTAGACAAATACTGGGACAG
CTACAACCATCCCTTCAGACAGGATCAGAAGAACTTAGATCATTATATAATACAGTAGCAACCCTCTATT
GTGTGCATCAAAGGATAGAGATAAAAGACACCAAGGAAGCTTTAGACAAGATAGAGGAAGAGCAAAACAA
AAGTAAGACCACCGCACAGCAAGCGGCCGGCCGCTGATCTTCAGACCTGGAGGAGGAGATATGAGGGACA
ATTGGAGAAGTGAATTATATAAATATAAAGTAGTAAAAATTGAACCATTAGGAGTAGCACCCACCAAGGC
AAAGAGAAGAGTGGTGCAGAGAGAAAAAAGAGCAGTGGGAATAGGAGCTTTGTTCCTTGGGTTCTTGGGA
GCAGCAGGAAGCACTATGGGCGCAGCGTCAATGACGCTGACGGTACAGGCCAGACAATTATTGTCTGGTA
TAGTGCAGCAGCAGAACAATTTGCTGAGGGCTATTGAGGCGCAACAGCATCTGTTGCAACTCACAGTCTG
GGGCATCAAGCAGCTCCAGGCAAGAATCCTGGCTGTGGAAAGATACCTAAAGGATCAACAGCTCCTGGGG
ATTTGGGGTTGCTCTGGAAAACTCATTTGCACCACTGCTGTGCCTTGGAATGCTAGTTGGAGTAATAAAT
CTCTGGAACAGATTTGGAATCACACGACCTGGATGGAGTGGGACAGAGAAATTAACAATTACACAAGCTT
AATACACTCCTTAATTGAAGAATCGCAAAACCAGCAAGAAAAGAATGAACAAGAATTATTGGAATTAGAT
AAATGGGCAAGTTTGTGGAATTGGTTTAACATAACAAATTGGCTGTGGTATATAAAATTATTCATAATGA
TAGTAGGAGGCTTGGTAGGTTTAAGAATAGTTTTTGCTGTACTTTCTATAGTGAATAGAGTTAGGCAGGG
ATATTCACCATTATCGTTTCAGACCCACCTCCCAACCCCGAGGGGACCCGACAGGCCCGAAGGAATAGAA
GAAGAAGGTGGAGAGAGAGACAGAGACAGATCCATTCGATTAGTGAACGGATCTCGACGGTATCGCCAAA
TTCACAAATGGCAGTATTCATCCACAATTTTAAAAGAAAAGGGGGGATTGGGGGGTACAGTGCAGGGGAA
AGAATAGTAGACATAATAGCAACAGACATACAAACTAAAGAATTACAAAAACAAATTACAAAAATTCAAA
ATTTTCGGGTTTATTACAGGGACAGCAGAGATCCAGTTTGGACTAGTGGAGTTCCGCGTTACATAACTTA
CGGTAAATGGCCCGCCTGGCTGACCGCCCAACGACCCCCGCCCATTGACGTCAATAATGACGTATGTTCC
CATAGTAACGCCAATAGGGACTTTCCATTGACGTCAATGGGTGGAGTATTTACGGTAAACTGCCCACTTG
GCAGTACATCAAGTGTATCATATGCCAAGTACGCCCCCTATTGACGTCAATGACGGTAAATGGCCCGCCT
GGCATTATGCCCAGTACATGACCTTATGGGACTTTCCTACTTGGCAGTACATCTACGTATTAGTCATCGC
TATTACCATGGTGATGCGGTTTTGGCAGTACATCAATGGGCGTGGATAGCGGTTTGACTCACGGGGATTT
CCAAGTCTCCACCCCATTGACGTCAATGGGAGTTTGTTTTGGCACCAAAATCAACGGGACTTTCCAAAAT
GTCGTAACAACTCCGCCCCATTGACGCAAATGGGCGGTAGGCGTGTACGGTGGGAGGTCTATATAAGCAG
AGCTCGTTTAGTGAACCGTCAGATCGCCTGGAGACGCCATCCACGCTGTTTTGACCTCCATAGAAGACAC
CGGCGGCCGCACCGGTCTGCAGCTAGCATGGCGAACCTTGGCTGCTGGATGCTGGTTCTCTTTGTGGCCA
CATGGAGTGACCTGGGCCTCTGCAAGTTCACCATAGTTTTTCCACACAACCAAAAAGGAAACTGGAAAAA
TGTTCCTTCTAATTACCATTATTGCCCGTCAAGCTCAGATTTAAATTGGCATAATGACTTAATAGGCACA
GCCTTACAAGTCAAAATGCCCAAGAGTCACAAGGCTATTCAAGCAGACGGTTGGATGTGTCATGCTTCCA
AATGGGTCACTACTTGTGATTTCCGCTGGTATGGACCGAAGTATATAACACAGTCCATCCGATCCTTCAC
TCCATCTGTAGAACAATGCAAGGAAAGCATTGAACAAACGAAACAAGGAACTTGGCTGAATCCAGGCTTC
CCTCCTCAAAGTTGTGGATATGCAACTGTGACGGATGCCGAAGCAGTGATTGTCCAGGTGACTCCTCACC
ATGTGCTGGTTGATGAATACACAGGAGAATGGGTTGATTCACAGTTCATCAACGGAAAATGCAGCAATTA
CATATGCCCCACTGTCCATAACTCTACAACCTGGCATTCTGACTATAAGGTCAAAGGGCTATGTGATTCT
AACCTCATTTCCATGGACATCACCTTCTTCTCAGAGGACGGAGAGCTATCATCCCTGGGAAAGGAGGGCA
CAGGGTTCAGAAGTAACTACTTTGCTTATGAAACTGGAGGCAAGGCCTGCAAAATGCAATACTGCAAGCA
TTGGGGAGTCAGACTCCCATCAGGTGTCTGGTTCGAGATGGCTGATAAGGATCTCTTTGCTGCAGCCAGA
TTCCCTGAATGCCCAGAAGGGTCAAGTATCTCTGCTCCATCTCAGACCTCAGTGGATGTAAGTCTAATTC
AGGACGTTGAGAGGATCTTGGATTATTCCCTCTGCCAAGAAACCTGGAGCAAAATCAGAGCGGGTCTTCC
AATCTCTCCAGTGGATCTCAGCTATCTTGCTCCTAAAAACCCAGGAACCGGTCCTGCTTTCACCATAATC
AATGGTACCCTAAAATACTTTGAGACCAGATACATCAGAGTCGATATTGCTGCTCCAATCCTCTCAAGAA
TGGTCGGAATGATCAGTGGAACTACCACAGAAAGGGAACTGTGGGATGACTGGGCACCATATGAAGACGT
GGAAATTGGACCCAATGGAGTTCTGAGGACCAGTTCAGGATATAAGTTTCCTTTATACATGATTGGACAT
GGTATGTTGGACTCCGATCTTCATCTTAGCTCAAAGGCTCAGGTGTTCGAACATCCTCACATTCAAGACG
CTGCTTCGCAACTTCCTGATGATGAGAGTTTATTTTTTGGTGATACTGGGCTATCCAAAAATCCAATCGA
GCTTGTAGAAGGTTGGTTCAGTAGTTGGAAAAGCTCTATTGCCTCTGAATTCGGATCCGGTGGAGGCGGG
TCTGGAGGCGGGGGTAGTGGCGGGGGTGGAAGCGGGGGTGGAGGCGGGTCGGGTGGCGGAGGTAGCGGAG
GCGGTGGAAGTGGAGGCGGTGGAAGTGGTGGAGGAGGTTCTGGTGGCGGAGGTAGCGGTGGCGGAGGTAG
CGGAGGCGGTGGAAGTGGTGGCGGAGGTAGCGGAGGCGGTGGATCGGCGCGCCGTTTCAAGAACCTGATC
TGGCTGAAGGAGGTGGACAGCACCCAGGAGAGACTGAAGGAGTGGAACGTTAGCTACGGCACCGCCCTGG
TGGCCGACAGACAGACCAAGGGCAGAGGCGGCCTGGGCAGAAAGTGGCTGAGCCAGGAGGGCGGCCTGTA
CTTCAGCTTCCTGCTGAACCCCAAGGAGTTCGAGAACCTGCTGCAGCTGCCCCTGGTGCTGGGCCTGAGC
GTGAGCGAGGCCCTGGAGGAGATCACCGAGATCCCCTTCAGCCTGAAGTGGCCCAACGACGTGTACTTCC
AGGAGAAGAAGGTGAGCGGCGTGCTGTGCGAGCTGAGCAAGGACAAGCTGATCGTGGGCATCGGCATCAA
CGTGAACCAGAGAGAGATCCCCGAGGAGATCAAGGACAGAGCCACCACCCTGTACGAGATCACCGGCAAG
GACTGGGACAGAAAGGAGGTGCTGCTGAAGGTGCTGAAGAGAATCAGCGAGAACCTGAAGAAGTTCAAGG
AGAAGAGCTTCAAGGAGTTCAAGGGCAAGATCGAGAGCAAGATGCTGTACCTGGGCGAGGAGGTGAAGCT
GCTGGGCGAGGGCAAGATCACCGGCAAGCTGGTGGGCCTGAGCGAGAAGGGCGGCGCCCTGATCCTGACC
GAGGAGGGCATCAAGGAGATCCTGAGCGGCGAGTTCAGCCTGAGAAGAAGCTACCCTTACGATGTACCGG
ATTACGCATCTAGAGGAAGTGGAACCACTTCAGGTACTACCCGTCTTCTATCTGGGCACACGTGTTTCAC
GTTGACAGGTTTGCTTGGGACGCTAGTAACCATGGGCTTGCTGACTTAGCTCGAGTCTAGAGGATCCCTC
CCCCCCCCCCTAACGTTACTGGCCGAAGCCGCTTGGAATAAGGCCGGTGTGCGTTTGTCTATATGTTATT
TTCCACCATATTGCCGTCTTTTGGCAATGTGAGGGCCCGGAAACCTGGCCCTGTCTTCTTGACGAGCATT
CCTAGGGGTCTTTCCCCTCTCGCCAAAGGAATGCAAGGTCTGTTGAATGTCGTGAAGGAAGCAGTTCCTC
TGGAAGCTTCTTGAAGACAAACAACGTCTGTAGCGACCCTTTGCAGGCAGCGGAACCCCCCACCTGGCGA
CAGGTGCCTCTGCGGCCAAAAGCCACGTGTATAAGATACACCTGCAAAGGCGGCACAACCCCAGTGCCAC
GTTGTGAGTTGGATAGTTGTGGAAAGAGTCAAATGGCTCTCCTCAAGCGTATTCAACAAGGGGCTGAAGG
ATGCCCAGAAGGTACCCCATTGTATGGGATCTGATCTGGGGCCTCGGTGCACATGCTTTACATGTGTTTA
GTCGAGGTTAAAAAAACGTCTAGGCCCCCCGAACCACGGGGACGTGGTTTTCCTTTGAAAAACACGATGA
TAATATGGCCACACATATGGCCCAGTCCAAGCACGGCCTGACCAAGGAGATGACCATGAAGTACCGCATG
GAGGGCTGCGTGGACGGCCACAAGTTCGTGATCACCGGCGAGGGCATCGGCTACCCCTTCAAGGGCAAGC
AGGCCATCAACCTGTGCGTGGTGGAGGGCGGCCCCTTGCCCTTCGCCGAGGACATCTTGTCCGCCGCCTT
CATGTACGGCAACCGCGTGTTCACCGAGTACCCCCAGGACATCGTCGACTACTTCAAGAACTCCTGCCCC
GCCGGCTACACCTGGGACCGCTCCTTCCTGTTCGAGGACGGCGCCGTGTGCATCTGCAACGCCGACATCA
CCGTGAGCGTGGAGGAGAACTGCATGTACCACGAGTCCAAGTTCTACGGCGTGAACTTCCCCGCCGACGG
CCCCGTGATGAAGAAGATGACCGACAACTGGGAGCCCTCCTGCGAGAAGATCATCCCCGTGCCCAAGCAG
GGCATCTTGAAGGGCGACGTGAGCATGTACCTGCTGCTGAAGGACGGTGGCCGCTTGCGCTGCCAGTTCG
ACACCGTGTACAAGGCCAAGTCCGTGCCCCGCAAGATGCCCGACTGGCACTTCATCCAGCACAAGCTGAC
CCGCGAGGACCGCAGCGACGCCAAGAACCAGAAGTGGCACCTGACCGAGCACGCCATCGCCTCCGGCTCC
GCCTTGCCCTGAATCGATAGATCCTAATCAACCTCTGGATTACAAAATTTGTGAAAGATTGACTGGTATT
CTTAACTATGTTGCTCCTTTTACGCTATGTGGATACGCTGCTTTAATGCCTTTGTATCATGCTATTGCTT
CCCGTATGGCTTTCATTTTCTCCTCCTTGTATAAATCCTGGTTGCTGTCTCTTTATGAGGAGTTGTGGCC
CGTTGTCAGGCAACGTGGCGTGGTGTGCACTGTGTTTGCTGACGCAACCCCCACTGGTTGGGGCATTGCC
ACCACCTGTCAGCTCCTTTCCGGGACTTTCGCTTTCCCCCTCCCTATTGCCACGGCGGAACTCATCGCCG
CCTGCCTTGCCCGCTGCTGGACAGGGGCTCGGCTGTTGGGCACTGACAATTCCGTGGTGTTGTCGGGGAA
ATCATCGTCCTTTCCTTGGCTGCTCGCCTGTGTTGCCACCTGGATTCTGCGCGGGACGTCCTTCTGCTAC
GTCCCTTCGGCCCTCAATCCAGCGGACCTTCCTTCCCGCGGCCTGCTGCCGGCTCTGCGGCCTCTTCCGC
GTCTTCGCCTTCGCCCTCAGACGAGTCGGATCTCCCTTTGGGCCGCCTCCCCGCCTGAGATCCTTTAAGA
CCAATGACTTACAAGGCAGCTGTAGATCTTAGCCACTTTTTAAAAGAAAAGGGGGGACTGGAAGGGCTAA
TTCACTCCCAACGAAGACAAGATCTGCTTTTTGCTTGTACTGGGTCTCTCTGGTTAGACCAGATCTGAGC
CTGGGAGCTCTCTGGCTAACTAGGGAACCCACTGCTTAAGCCTCAATAAAGCTTGCCTTGAGTGCTTCAA
GTAGTGTGTGCCCGTCTGTTGTGTGACTCTGGTAACTAGAGATCCCTCAGACCCTTTTAGTCAGTGTGGA
AAATCTCTAGCAGTAGTAGTTCATGTCATCTTATTATTCAGTATTTATAACTTGCAAAGAAATGAATATC
AGAGAGTGAGAGGCCCGGGTTAATTAAGGAAAGGGCTAGATCATTCTTGAAGACGAAAGGGCCTCGTGAT
ACGCCTATTTTTATAGGTTAATGTCATGATAATAATGGTTTCTTAGACGTCAGGTGGCACTTTTCGGGGA
AATGTGCGCGGAACCCCTATTTGTTTATTTTTCTAAATACATTCAAATATGTATCCGCTCATGAGACAAT
AACCCTGATAAATGCTTCAATAATATTGAAAAAGGAAGAGTATGAGTATTCAACATTTCCGTGTCGCCCT
TATTCCCTTTTTTGCGGCATTTTGCCTTCCTGTTTTTGCTCACCCAGAAACGCTGGTGAAAGTAAAAGAT
GCTGAAGATCAGTTGGGTGCACGAGTGGGTTACATCGAACTGGATCTCAACAGCGGTAAGATCCTTGAGA
GTTTTCGCCCCGAAGAACGTTTTCCAATGATGAGCACTTTTAAAGTTCTGCTATGTGGCGCGGTATTATC
CCGTGTTGACGCCGGGCAAGAGCAACTCGGTCGCCGCATACACTATTCTCAGAATGACTTGGTTGAGTAC
TCACCAGTCACAGAAAAGCATCTTACGGATGGCATGACAGTAAGAGAATTATGCAGTGCTGCCATAACCA
TGAGTGATAACACTGCGGCCAACTTACTTCTGACAACGATCGGAGGACCGAAGGAGCTAACCGCTTTTTT
GCACAACATGGGGGATCATGTAACTCGCCTTGATCGTTGGGAACCGGAGCTGAATGAAGCCATACCAAAC
GACGAGCGTGACACCACGATGCCTGTAGCAATGGCAACAACGTTGCGCAAACTATTAACTGGCGAACTAC
TTACTCTAGCTTCCCGGCAACAATTAATAGACTGGATGGAGGCGGATAAAGTTGCAGGACCACTTCTGCG
CTCGGCCCTTCCGGCTGGCTGGTTTATTGCTGATAAATCTGGAGCCGGTGAGCGTGGGTCTCGCGGTATC
ATTGCAGCACTGGGGCCAGATGGTAAGCCCTCCCGTATCGTAGTTATCTACACGACGGGGAGTCAGGCAA
CTATGGATGAACGAAATAGACAGATCGCTGAGATAGGTGCCTCACTGATTAAGCATTGGTAACTGTCAGA
CCAAGTTTACTCATATATACTTTAGATTGATTTAAAACTTCATTTTTAATTTAAAAGGATCTAGGTGAAG
ATCCTTTTTGATAATCTCATGACCAAAATCCCTTAACGTGAGTTTTCGTTCCACTGAGCGTCAGACCCCG
TAGAAAAGATCAAAGGATCTTCTTGAGATCCTTTTTTTCTGCGCGTAATCTGCTGCTTGCAAACAAAAAA
ACCACCGCTACCAGCGGTGGTTTGTTTGCCGGATCAAGAGCTACCAACTCTTTTTCCGAAGGTAACTGGC
TTCAGCAGAGCGCAGATACCAAATACTGTTCTTCTAGTGTAGCCGTAGTTAGGCCACCACTTCAAGAACT
CTGTAGCACCGCCTACATACCTCGCTCTGCTAATCCTGTTACCAGTGGCTGCTGCCAGTGGCGATAAGTC
GTGTCTTACCGGGTTGGACTCAAGACGATAGTTACCGGATAAGGCGCAGCGGTCGGGCTGAACGGGGGGT
TCGTGCACACAGCCCAGCTTGGAGCGAACGACCTACACCGAACTGAGATACCTACAGCGTGAGCTATGAG
AAAGCGCCACGCTTCCCGAAGGGAGAAAGGCGGACAGGTATCCGGTAAGCGGCAGGGTCGGAACAGGAGA
GCGCACGAGGGAGCTTCCAGGGGGAAACGCCTGGTATCTTTATAGTCCTGTCGGGTTTCGCCACCTCTGA
CTTGAGCGTCGATTTTTGTGATGCTCGTCAGGGGGGCGGAGCCTATGGAAAAACGCCAGCAACGCGGCCT
TTTTACGGTTCCTGGCCTTTTGCTGGCCTTTTGCTCACATGTTCTTTCCTGCGTTATCCCCTGATTCTGT
GGATAACCGTATTACCGCCTTTGAGTGAGCTGATACCGCTCGCCGCAGCCGAACGACCGAGCGCAGCGAG
TCAGTGAGCGAGGAAGCGGAAGAGCGCCCAATACGCAAACCGCCTCTCCCCGCGCGTTGGCCGATTCATT
AATGCAGCAAGCTCATGGCTGACTAATTTTTTTTATTTATGCAGAGGCCGAGGCCGCCTCGGCCTCTGAG
CTATTCCAGAAGTAGTGAGGAGGCTTTTTTGGAGGCCTAGGCTTTTGCAAAAAGCTCCCCGTGGCACGAC
AGGTTTCCCGACTGGAAAGCGGGCAGTGAGCGCAACGCAATTAATGTGAGTTAGCTCACTCATTAGGCAC
CCCAGGCTTTACACTTTATGCTTCCGGCTCGTATGTTGTGTGGAATTGTGAGCGGATAACAATTTCACAC
AGGAAACAGCTATGACATGATTACGAATTTCACAAATAAAGCATTTTTTTCACTGCATTCTAGTTGTGGT
TTGTCCAAACTCATCAATGTATCTTATCATGTCTGGATCAACTGGATAACTCAAGCTAACCAAAATCATC
CCAAACTTCCCACCCCATACCCTATTACCACTGCCAATTACCTGTGGTTTCATTTACTCTAAACCTGTGA
TTCCTCTGAATTATTTTCATTTTAAAGAAATTGTATTTGTTAAATATGTACTACAAACTTAGTAGT
Features (pLannotate 1.2.2; 28 found; start..end, strand, type, name):
    377..634     +  LTR            5' LTR (truncated): truncated 5' long terminal repeat (LTR) from HIV-1
    681..806     +  misc_feature   HIV-1 Ψ: packaging signal of human immunodeficiency virus type 1
    790..1128    +  CDS            HIV-1 gag (fragment): gag protein from human immunodeficiency virus 1; gag
   1303..1536    +  misc_feature   RRE: The Rev response element (RRE) of HIV-1 allows for Rev-dependent mRNA export from the nucleus to the cytoplasm.
   1913..2013    +  CDS            Rev (fragment): human immunodeficiency virus 1 (HIV-1) Rev protein; rev; enhances nuclear export of unspliced and incompletely spliced viral mRNAs
   2058..2175    +  misc_feature   cPPT/CTS: central polypurine tract and central termination sequence of HIV-1
   2227..2530    +  enhancer       CMV enhancer: human cytomegalovirus immediate early enhancer
   2531..2734    +  promoter       CMV promoter: human cytomegalovirus (CMV) immediate early promoter
   2828..2896    +  CDS            PRNP (fragment): PRIO_HUMAN - Also known as ALTPRP, PRIP, PRP. Experimental evidence at protein level: Swiss-Prot protein existence level 1. Its primary physiological function is unclear. May play a role in neuronal development and synaptic plasticity. May be required for neuronal myelin sheath maintenance. May promote myelin homeostasis through acting as an agonist for ADGRG6 receptor. May play a role in iron uptake and iron homeostasis. Soluble oligomers are toxic to cultured neuroblastoma cells and induce apoptosis (in vitro) (By similarity). Association with GPC1 (via its heparan sulfate chains) targets PR
   2891..4246    +  CDS            VSV-G (fragment): vesicular stomatitis virus G glycoprotein Indiana strain
   4466..5161    +  CDS            BioID2: promiscuous R40G mutant of a biotin protein ligase from Aquifex aeolicus (Kim et al., 2016)
   5192..5296    +  CDS            CD55 (fragment): DAF_HUMAN - Also known as CR, DAF. Experimental evidence at protein level: Swiss-Prot protein existence level 1. (Microbial infection) Acts as a receptor for Human echoviruses 6, 7, 11, 12, 20 and 21. From Homo sapiens (Human).
   5421..5883    +  misc_feature   IRES: internal ribosome entry site (IRES) of the encephalomyocarditis virus (EMCV)
   5897..6592    +  CDS            ZsGreen1: Zoanthus green fluorescent protein mammalian codon-optimized
   6606..7194    +  misc_feature   WPRE: woodchuck hepatitis virus posttranscriptional regulatory element
   7202..7267    +  CDS            nef (fragment): NEF_HV1Z2 - Experimental evidence at protein level: Swiss-Prot protein existence level 1. Extracellular Nef protein targets CD4(+) T-lymphocytes for apoptosis by interacting with CXCR4 surface receptors. From Human immunodeficiency virus type 1 group M subtype D (isolate Z2/CDC-Z34) (HIV-1).
   7269..7502    +  LTR            3' LTR (ΔU3): self-inactivating 3' long terminal repeat (LTR) from HIV-1
   7707..7811    +  promoter       AmpR promoter: bla
   7812..8672    +  CDS            AmpR: β-lactamase; bla; confers resistance to ampicillin, carbenicillin, and related antibiotics
   8843..9431    +  rep_origin     ori: high-copy-number ColE1/pMB1/pBR322/pUC origin of replication
   9614..9668    +  CDS            lacI (fragment): lac repressor; lacI; The lac repressor binds to the lac operator to inhibit transcription in E. coli. This inhibition can be relieved by adding lactose or isopropyl-β-D-thiogalactopyranoside (IPTG).
   9674..9767    +  rep_origin     SV40 ori (fragment): SV40 origin of replication
   9792..9829    +  CDS            lacI (fragment): lac repressor; lacI; The lac repressor binds to the lac operator to inhibit transcription in E. coli. This inhibition can be relieved by adding lactose or isopropyl-β-D-thiogalactopyranoside (IPTG).
   9842..9863    +  protein_bind   CAP binding site: CAP binding activates transcription in the presence of cAMP. E. coli catabolite activator protein
   9878..9908    +  promoter       lac promoter: promoter for the E. coli lac operon
   9916..9932    +  protein_bind   lac operator: The lac repressor binds to the lac operator to inhibit transcription in E. coli. This inhibition can be relieved by adding lactose or isopropyl-β-D-thiogalactopyranoside (IPTG). lac repressor encoded by lacI
   9966..10049   +  polyA_signal   SV40 poly(A) signal (fragment): SV40 polyadenylation signal
  10216..329     +  CDS            nef (fragment) (across the origin): NEF_HV1BR - Experimental evidence at protein level: Swiss-Prot protein existence level 1. Extracellular Nef protein targets CD4(+) T-lymphocytes for apoptosis by interacting with CXCR4 surface receptors (PubMed:14990729). From Human immunodeficiency virus type 1 group M subtype B (isolate BRU/LAI) (HIV-1).
