>Addgene plasmid #194752 | pHAGE-PrP (1-22)-RBP(V)-13 x Linker-BioID2-HA-GPI-PSS | analyzer sequence | sequence record 377812
ATGGCGAACCTTGGCTGCTGGATGCTGGTTCTCTTTGTGGCCACATGGAGTGACCTGGGCCTCTGCAAGT
TCACCATAGTTTTTCCACACAACCAAAAAGGAAACTGGAAAAATGTTCCTTCTAATTACCATTATTGCCC
GTCAAGCTCAGATTTAAATTGGCATAATGACTTAATAGGCACAGCCTTACAAGTCAAAATGCCCAAGAGT
CACAAGGCTATTCAAGCAGACGGTTGGATGTGTCATGCTTCCAAATGGGTCACTACTTGTGATTTCCGCT
GGTATGGACCGAAGTATATAACACAGTCCATCCGATCCTTCACTCCATCTGTAGAACAATGCAAGGAAAG
CATTGAACAAACGAAACAAGGAACTTGGCTGAATCCAGGCTTCCCTCCTCAAAGTTGTGGATATGCAACT
GTGACGGATGCCGAAGCAGTGATTGTCCAGGTGACTCCTCACCATGTGCTGGTTGATGAATACACAGGAG
AATGGGTTGATTCACAGTTCATCAACGGAAAATGCAGCAATTACATATGCCCCACTGTCCATAACTCTAC
AACCTGGCATTCTGACTATAAGGTCAAAGGGCTATGTGATTCTAACCTCATTTCCATGGACATCACCTTC
TTCTCAGAGGACGGAGAGCTATCATCCCTGGGAAAGGAGGGCACAGGGTTCAGAAGTAACTACTTTGCTT
ATGAAACTGGAGGCAAGGCCTGCAAAATGCAATACTGCAAGCATTGGGGAGTCAGACTCCCATCAGGTGT
CTGGTTCGAGATGGCTGATAAGGATCTCTTTGCTGCAGCCAGATTCCCTGAATGCCCAGAAGGGTCAAGT
ATCTCTGCTCCATCTCAGACCTCAGTGGATGTAAGTCTAATTCAGGACGTTGAGAGGATCTTGGATTATT
CCCTCTGCCAAGAAACCTGGAGCAAAATCAGAGCGGGTCTTCCAATCTCTCCAGTGGATCTCAGCTATCT
TGCTCCTAAAAACCCAGGAACCGGTCCTGCTTTCACCATAATCAATGGTACCCTAAAATACTTTGAGACC
AGATACATCAGAGTCGATATTGCTGCTCCAATCCTCTCAAGAATGGTCGGAATGATCAGTGGAACTACCA
CAGAAAGGGAACTGTGGGATGACTGGGCACCATATGAAGACGTGGAAATTGGACCCAATGGAGTTCTGAG
GACCAGTTCAGGATATAAGTTTCCTTTATACATGATTGGACATGGTATGTTGGACTCCGATCTTCATCTT
AGCTCAAAGGCTCAGGTGTTCGAACATCCTCACATTCAAGACGCTGCTTCGCAACTTCCTGATGATGAGA
GTTTATTTTTTGGTGATACTGGGCTATCCAAAAATCCAATCGAGCTTGTAGAAGGTTGGTTCAGTAGTTG
GAAAAGCTCTATTGCCTCTGAATTCGGATCCGGTGGAGGCGGGTCTGGAGGCGGGGGTAGTGGCGGGGGT
GGAAGCGGGGGTGGAGGCGGGTCGGGTGGCGGAGGTAGCGGAGGCGGTGGAAGTGGAGGCGGTGGAAGTG
GTGGAGGAGGTTCTGGTGGCGGAGGTAGCGGTGGCGGAGGTAGCGGAGGCGGTGGAAGTGGTGGCGGAGG
TAGCGGAGGCGGTGGATCGGCGCGCCGTTTCAAGAACCTGATCTGGCTGAAGGAGGTGGACAGCACCCAG
GAGAGACTGAAGGAGTGGAACGTGAGCTACGGCACCGCCCTGGTGGCCGACAGACAGACCAAGGGCAGAG
GCGGCCTGGGCAGAAAGTGGCTGAGCCAGGAGGGCGGCCTGTACTTCAGCTTCCTGCTGAACCCCAAGGA
GTTCGAGAACCTGCTGCAGCTGCCCCTGGTGCTGGGCCTGAGCGTGAGCGAGGCCCTGGAGGAGATCACC
GAGATCCCCTTCAGCCTGAAGTGGCCCAACGACGTGTACTTCCAGGAGAAGAAGGTGAGCGGCGTGCTGT
GCGAGCTGAGCAAGGACAAGCTGATCGTGGGCATCGGCATCAACGTGAACCAGAGAGAGATCCCCGAGGA
GATCAAGGACAGAGCCACCACCCTGTACGAGATCACCGGCAAGGACTGGGACAGAAAGGAGGTGCTGCTG
AAGGTGCTGAAGAGAATCAGCGAGAACCTGAAGAAGTTCAAGGAGAAGAGCTTCAAGGAGTTCAAGGGCA
AGATCGAGAGCAAGATGCTGTACCTGGGCGAGGAGGTGAAGCTGCTGGGCGAGGGCAAGATCACCGGCAA
GCTGGTGGGCCTGAGCGAGAAGGGCGGCGCCCTGATCCTGACCGAGGAGGGCATCAAGGAGATCCTGAGC
GGCGAGTTCAGCCTGAGAAGAAGCTACCCTTACGATGTACCGGATTACGCATCTAGAGGAAGTGGAACCA
CTTCAGGTACTACCCGTCTTCTATCTGGGCACACGTGTTTCACGTTGACAGGTTTGCTTGGGACGCTAGT
AACCATGGGCTTGCTGACTTAG
Features (pLannotate 1.2.2; 4 found; start..end, strand, type, name):
      1..69      +  CDS            PRNP (fragment): PRIO_HUMAN - Also known as ALTPRP, PRIP, PRP. Experimental evidence at protein level: Swiss-Prot protein existence level 1. Its primary physiological function is unclear. May play a role in neuronal development and synaptic plasticity. May be required for neuronal myelin sheath maintenance. May promote myelin homeostasis through acting as an agonist for ADGRG6 receptor. May play a role in iron uptake and iron homeostasis. Soluble oligomers are toxic to cultured neuroblastoma cells and induce apoptosis (in vitro) (By similarity). Association with GPC1 (via its heparan sulfate chains) targets PR
     64..1419    +  CDS            VSV-G (fragment): vesicular stomatitis virus G glycoprotein Indiana strain
   1639..2334    +  CDS            BioID2: promiscuous R40G mutant of a biotin protein ligase from Aquifex aeolicus (Kim et al., 2016)
   2365..2469    +  CDS            CD55 (fragment): DAF_HUMAN - Also known as CR, DAF. Experimental evidence at protein level: Swiss-Prot protein existence level 1. (Microbial infection) Acts as a receptor for Human echoviruses 6, 7, 11, 12, 20 and 21. From Homo sapiens (Human).
