[The description below was written by a language model from this plasmid's Addgene catalogue record and pLannotate feature annotations shown in this document.]
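Description:
pHAGE-PrP (1-22)-RBP(V)-13 x Linker-BioID2-HA-GPI-PSS is an HIV-1-based, self-inactivating lentiviral transfer plasmid built on the pHAGE-CMV-MCS-IZsGreen backbone. It is maintained in E. coli through a high-copy ColE1/pUC-type origin and an ampicillin resistance gene. The viral portion comprises a truncated 5' LTR, the Ψ packaging signal with a gag fragment, the RRE for Rev-dependent nuclear export, the cPPT/CTS, a WPRE to boost transcript expression, and a ΔU3 3' LTR that inactivates LTR-driven transcription after integration. There is no drug selection marker for mammalian cells; transduced cells are identified by ZsGreen fluorescence.

The payload is a 2,472 bp synthetic/viral fusion cloned between NheI and XhoI under the CMV enhancer/promoter. It opens with residues 1–22 of human prion protein, annotated as a PRNP fragment and presumably serving as the signal peptide for entry into the secretory pathway. This is followed by the "RBP(V)" ligand, which the feature annotation identifies as a large fragment of the vesicular stomatitis virus G glycoprotein (Indiana strain). An unannotated stretch corresponding to the 13x linker separates it from BioID2, the promiscuous R40G biotin ligase from Aquifex aeolicus. An HA tag is recorded next, and the fusion ends with a CD55 (DAF) fragment that matches the named GPI anchor peptide signal sequence. An EMCV IRES then drives ZsGreen1 from the same transcript.

The result is a viral ligand and biotin ligase displayed on the outer cell surface through a GPI anchor. This allows proximity biotinylation of neighbouring surface proteins that interact with the ligand. The associated publication used this GPI-anchored ligand-BioID2 system to identify host factors mediating virus entry. The second, shorter feature table covers only the insert and agrees with the full sequence.
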