Addgene plasmid #194752: pHAGE-PrP (1-22)-RBP(V)-13 x Linker-BioID2-HA-GPI-PSS
Purpose: Lentiviral expression of RBP(V)-13 x Linker-BioID2-HA on the cell surface via a GPI anchor
Depositing lab: Chaoyang Li. Depositing organization: Cancer Center of Guangzhou Medical University. Publication: GPI-anchored ligand-BioID2-tagging system identifies Galectin-1 mediating Zika virus entry. Gao SS, Shi R, Sun J, Tang Y, Zheng Z, Li JF, Li H, Zhang J, Leng Q, Xu J, Chen X, Zhao J, Sy MS, Feng L, Li C. iScience. 2022 Nov 2;25(12):105481. doi: 10.1016/j.isci.2022.105481. eCollection 2022 Dec 22. PubMed 36404916.
Backbone
  Vector backbone: pHAGE-CMV-MCS-IZsGreen
  Backbone manufacturer: Chaoyang Li lab
  Backbone size w/o insert (bp): 7736
  Vector type: Lentiviral
  Selectable markers: ZsGreen
Growth in bacteria
  Bacterial resistance: Ampicillin, 100 μg/mL
  Growth temperature: 37°C
  Growth strain: NEB Stable
  Copy number: High Copy
Gene/Insert
  Gene/Insert name: PrP (1-22)-RBP(V)-13 x Linker-BioID2-HA-GPI-PSS
  Species: synthetic/virus
  Insert size (bp): 2472
  Promoter: CMV
  Tag / fusion protein: HA (C terminal on backbone)
  Cloning method: Restriction Enzyme; 5′ cloning site NheI (not destroyed); 3′ cloning site XhoI (not destroyed)
Resource information
  A portion of this plasmid was derived from a plasmid made by: pcDNA3.1-PrP (1-22)-RBP(V)-13 x Linker-BioID2-HA-GPI-PSS (Chaoyang Li lab)
Terms and licenses: Academic/Nonprofit Terms; Industry Terms: Not Available to Industry
How to cite: pHAGE-PrP (1-22)-RBP(V)-13 x Linker-BioID2-HA-GPI-PSS was a gift from Chaoyang Li (Addgene plasmid # 194752 ; http://n2t.net/addgene:194752 ; RRID:Addgene_194752)
